>Addgene plasmid #233690 | pSMPPv2-Tau-RING (M72E/I18R) | addgene full sequence | sequence record 469468 | Addgene NGS Result
TTGCCCGGCGTCAATACGGGATAATACCGCGCCACATAGCAGAACTTTAAAAGTGCTCATCATTGGAAAA
CGTTCTTCGGGGCGAAAACTCTCAAGGATCTTACCGCTGTTGAGATCCAGTTCGATGTAACCCACTCGTG
CACCCAACTGATCTTCAGCATCTTTTACTTTCACCAGCGTTTCTGGGTGAGCAAAAACAGGAAGGCAAAA
TGCCGCAAAAAAGGGAATAAGGGCGACACGGAAATGTTGAATACTCATACTCTTCCTTTTTCAATATTAT
TGAAGCATTTATCAGGGTTATTGTCTCATGAGCGGATACATATTTGAATGTATTTAGAAAAATAAACAAA
TAGGGGTTCCGCGCACATTTCCCCGAAAAGTGCCACCTGACGTCTAAGAAACCATTATTATCATGACATT
AACCTATAAAAATAGGCGTATCACGAGGCCCTTTCGTCTCGCGCGTTTCGGTGATGACGGTGAAAACCTC
TGACACATGCAGCTCCCGGAGACGGTCACAGCTTGTCTGTAAGCGGATGCCGGGAGCAGACAAGCCCGTC
AGGGCGCGTCAGCGGGTGTTGGCGGGTGTCGGGGCTGGCTTAACTATGCGGCATCAGAGCAGATTGTACT
GAGAGTGCACCATTCGACGCTCTCCCTTATGCGACTCCTGCATTAGGAAGCAGCCCAGTAGTAGGTTGAG
GCCGTTGAGCACCGCCGCCGCAAGGAATGGTGCATGCAAGGAGATGGCGCCCAACAGTCCCCCGGCCACG
GGGCCTGCCACCATACCCACGCCGAAACAAGCGCTCATGAGCCCGAAGTGGCGAGCCCGATCTTCCCCAT
CGGTGATGTCGGCGATATAGGCGCCAGCAACCGCACCTGTGGCGCCGGTGATGCCGGCCACGATGCGTCC
GGCGTAGAGGATCTGGCTAGCGATGACCCTGCTGATTGGTTCGCTGACCATTTCCGGGTGCGGGACGGCG
TTACCAGAAACTCAGAAGGTTCGTCCAACCAAACCGACTCTGACGGCAGTTTACGAGAGAGATGATAGGG
TCTGCTTCAGTAAGCCAGATGCTACACAATTAGGCTTGTACATATTGTCGTTAGAACGCGGCTACAATTA
ATACATAACCTTATGTATCATACACATACGATTTAGGTGACACTATAGAATACACGGAATTAATTCTAGA
TGCTGCTAGAGATTTTCCACACTGACTAAAAGGGTCTGAGGGATCTCTAGTTACCAGAGTCACACAACAG
ACGGGCACACACTACTTGAAGCACTCAAGGCAAGCTTTATTGAGGCTTAAGCAGTGGGTTCCCTAGTTAG
CCAGAGAGCTCCCAGGCTCAGATCTGGTCTAACCAGAGAGACCCAGTACAAGCAAAAAGCAGATCTTGTC
TTCGTTGGGAGTGAATTAGCCCTTCCAGTCCCCCCTTTTCTTTTAAAAAGTGGCTAAGATCTACAGCTGC
CTTGTAAGTCATTGGTCTTAAAGGTACCGAGCTCGAATTAATTCCCTCGAGTCAGGCACCGGGCTTGCGG
GTCATGCACCAGGTGCGCGGTCCTTCGGGCACCTCGACGTCGGCGGTGACGGTGAAGCCGAGCCGCTCGT
AGAAGGGGAGGTTGCGGGGCGCGGAGGTCTCCAGGAAGGCGGGCACCCCGGCGCGCTCGGCCGCCTCCAC
TCCGGGGAGCACGACGGCGCTGCCCAGACCCTTGCCCTGGTGGTCGGGCGAGACGCCGACGGTGGCCAGG
AACCACGCGGGCTCCTTGGGCCGGTGCGGCGCCAGGAGGCCTTCCATCTGTTGCTGCGCGGCCAGCCGGG
AACCGCTCAACTCGGCCATGCGCGGGCCGATCTCGGCGAACACCGCCCCCGCTTCGACGCTCTCCGGCGT
GGTCCAGACCGCCACCGCGGCGCCGTCGTCCGCGACCCACACCTTGCCGATGTCGAGCCCGACGCGCGTG
AGGAAGAGTTCTTGCAGCTCGGTGACCCGCTCGATGTGGCGGTCCGGATCGACGGTGTGGCGCGTGGCGG
GGTAGTCGGCGAACGCGGCGGCGAGGGTGCGTACGGCCCTGGGGACGTCGTCGCGGGTGGCGAGGCGCAC
CGTGGGCTTGTACTCGGTCATGGTAAGCTTGGGCTGCAGGTCGAAAGGCCCGGAGATGAGGAAGAGGAGA
ACAGCGCGGCAGACGTGCGCTTTTGAAGCGTGCAGAATGCCGGGCCTCCGGAGGACCTTCGGGCGCCCGC
CCCGCCCCTGAGCCCGCCCCTGAGCCCGCCCCCGGACCCACCCCTTCCCAGCCTCTGAGCCCAGAAAGCG
AAGGAGCAAAGCTGCTATTGGCCGCTGCCCCAAAGGCCTACCCGCTTCCATTGCTCAGCGGTGCTGTCCA
TCTGCACGAGACTAGTGAGACGTGCTACTTCCATTTGTCACGTCCTGCACGACGCGAGCTGCGGGGCGGG
GGGGAACTTCCTGACTAGGGGAGGAGTAGAAGGTGGCGCGAAGGGGCCACCAAAGAACGGAGCCGGTTGG
CGCCTACCGGTGGATGTGGAATGTGTGCGAGGCCAGAGGCCACTTGTGTAGCGCCAAGTGCCCAGCGGGG
CTGCTAAAGCGCATGCTCCAGACTGCCTTGGGAAAAGCGCCTCCCCTACCCGGTAGAATTGATGGGAAGG
AAGGTCCGCTGGATTGAGGGCCGAAGGGACGTAGCAGAAGGACGTCCCGCGCAGAATCCAGGTGGCAACA
CAGGCGAGCAGCCAAGGAAAGGACGATGATTTCCCCGACAACACCACGGAATTGTCAGTGCCCAACAGCC
GAGCCCCTGTCCAGCAGCGGGCAAGGCAGGCGGCGATGAGTTCCGCCGTGGCAATAGGGAGGGGGAAAGC
GAAAGTCCCGGAAAGGAGCTGACAGGTGGTGGCAATGCCCCAACCAGTGGGGGTTGCGTCAGCAAACACA
GTGCACACCACGCCACGTTGCCTGACAACGGGCCACAACTCCTCATAAAGAGACAGCAACCAGGATTTAT
ACAAGGAGGAGAAAATGAAAGCCATACGGGAAGCAATAGCATGATACAAAGGCATTAAAGCAGCGTATCC
ACATAGCGTAAAAGGAGCAACATAGTTAAGAATACCAGTCAATCTTTCACAAATTTTGTAATCCAGAGGT
TGATTATCGATAAGCTTGATATCAAGCTTGCATGCCTGCAGGTCGAGTCGACGGAGCCGATATCTTACTC
TCTGGCCTCTTGGGAGATCTCTTTCAGGTTGTTGACCTCGTTGGCCAGCTGCCGGTTAGGCCGCAGGTTC
TTCAGCAGGAATCTCTGTCTGCACACAGGGCACACAGATCCGCCGCCTTTGCCGACTTGGCTGATGCACT
CTTGGCAGAAGCTGTGGCCGCATTCGATGGACACGGGTTCCACGAAGGGGTCCAGACACCTAGGACAGGT
CACTTCTTCCCACATCATGGTCAGTCTGGCGGCAGAGGCCATCGATCCGCCACCACCGGAGCCGAATTCC
AAACCCTGCTTGGCCAGGGAGGCAGACACCTCGTCAGCTAGCGTGGCGAGCTGGGGCGAGTCTACCATGT
CGATGCTGCCGGTGGAGGAGACATTGCTGAGATGCCGTGGAGACGTGTCCCCAGACACCACTGGCGACTT
GTACACGATCTCCGCCCCGTGGTCTGTCTTGGCTTTGGCGTTCTCGCGGAAGGTCAGCTTGTGGGTTTCA
ATCTTTTTATTTCCTCCGCCAGGGACGTGGGTGATATTGTCCAGGGACCCAATCTTCGACTGGACTCTGT
CCTTGAAGTCAAGCTTCTCAGATTTTACTTCCACCTGGCCACCTCCTGGTTTATGATGGATGTTGCCTAA
TGAGCCACACTTAGAGGTCACCTTGCTCAGGTCAACTGGTTTGTAGACTATTTGCACACTGCCGCCTCCA
CTGACGTGTTTGATATTATCCTTTGATCCACACTTGGACTGGACGTTGCTAAGATCCAGCTTCTTATTAA
TTATCTGCACCTTCCCGCCTCCCGGCTGGTGCTTCAGGTTCTCAGTGGAGCCGATCTTGGACTTGACATT
CTTCAGGTCTGGCATGGGCACGGGGGCTGTCTGCAGGCGGCTCTTGGCGGAAGACGGCGACTTGGGTGGA
GTACGGACCACTGCCACCTTCTTGGGCTCCCGGGTGGGTGGGGTTGGAAGGGACGGGGTACGGGAGCGGC
TGCCGGGAGTGCCTGGGGAGCCGGGGCTGCTGTAGCCGCTGCGATCCCCTGATTTTGGAGGTTCACCAGA
GCTGGGTGGTGTCTTTGGAGCGGGCGGGGTTTTTGCTGGAATCCTGGTGGCGTTGGCCTGGCCCTTCTGG
CCTGGAGGGGCTGCTCCCCGCGGTGTGGCGATCTTCGTTTTACCATCAGCCCCCTTGGCTTTTTTGTCAT
CGCTTCCAGTCCCGTCTTTGCTTTTACTGACCATGCGAGCTTGGGTCACGTGACCAGCAGCTTCGTCTTC
CAGGCTGGGGGTGTCTCCAATGCCTGCTTCTTCAGCTTTCAGGCCAGCGTCCGTGTCACCCTCTTGGTCT
TGGTGCATGGTGTAGCCCCCCTGATCTTTCCTGTCCCCCAACCCGTACGTCCCAGCGTGATCTTCCATCA
CTTCGAACTCCTGGCGGGGCTCAGCCATGGTGGCGAATTCACGCGTTCTGATGATCACAGTGGATCCCCC
CCGGGCGACTCAGTCTGTCGGAGGACTGGCGCGCCGAGTGAGGGGTTGTGAGCTCTTTTATAGAGCTCGG
GAAGCAGAAGCGCGCGAACAGAAGCGAGAAGCAGGCTGATTGGTTAATTCAAATAAGGCGCAGGGTCATT
TCAGGTCCTTGGGGGAGCCTGGAAACATCTGATGGGTCTTAAGAAACTGCTGAGGGTTGGGCCATATCTG
GGGACCATCTGTTCTTGGCCTCGGGCCGGGGCCGAAACTGCGGTGACCATCTGTTCTTGGCCCCGGGCCG
GGGCCGAAACTGCTCACCGCAGATATCCTGTTTGGCCCAACGTTAGCTATTTTCATGTACCCGCCCTTGA
TCTGAACTTCTCTATTCTTGGTTTGGTATTTTTCCATGCCTTGCAAAATGGCGTTACTGCAGCTAGCTTG
CCAAACCTACAGGTGGGGTCTTTCATTCCCCCCTTTTTCTGGAGACTAAATAAAATCTTTTATTTTATCG
GGGCTGCAGGAATTCGATATCAAGCTTATCGATCCAAACTGGATCTCTGCTGTCCCTGTAATAAACCCGA
AAATTTTGAATTTTTGTAATTTGTTTTTGTAATTCTTTAGTTTGTATGTCTGTTGCTATTATGTCTACTA
TTCTTTCCCCTGCACTGTACCCCCCAATCCCCCCTTTTCTTTTAAAATTGTGGATGAATACTGCCATTTG
GCGATACCGTCGAGATCCGTTCACTAATCGAATGGATCTGTCTCTGTCTCTCTCTCCACCTTCTTCTTCT
ATTCCTTCGGGCCTGTCGGGTCCCCTCGGGGTTGGGAGGTGGGTCTGAAACGATAATGGTGAATATCCCT
GCCTAACTCTATTCACTATAGAAAGTACAGCAAAAACTATTCTTAAACCTACCAAGCCTCCTACTATCAT
TATGAATAATTTTATATACCACAGCCAATTTGTTATGTTAAACCAATTCCACAAACTTGCCCATTTATCT
AATTCCAATAATTCTTGTTCATTCTTTTCTTGCTGGTTTTGCGATTCTTCAATTAAGGAGTGTATTAAGC
TTGTGTAATTGTTAATTTCTCTGTCCCACTCCATCCAGGTCGTGTGATTCCAAATCTGTTCCAGAGATTT
ATTACTCCAACTAGCATTCCAAGGCACAGCAGTGGTGCAAATGAGTTTTCCAGAGCAACCCCAAATCCCC
AGGAGCTGTTGATCCTTTAGGTATCTTTCCACAGCCAGGATTCTTGCCTGGAGCTGCTTGATGCCCCAGA
CTGTGAGTTGCAACAGATGCTGTTGCGCCTCAATAGCCCTCAGCAAATTGTTCTGCTGCTGCACTATACC
AGACAATAATTGTCTGGCCTGTACCGTCAGCGTCATTGACGCTGCGCCCATAGTGCTTCCTGCTGCTCCC
AAGAACCCAAGGAACAAAGCTCCTATTCCCACTGCTCTTTTTTCTCTCTGCACCACTCTTCTCTTTGCCT
TGGTGGGTGCTACTCCTAATGGTTCAATTTTTACTACTTTATATTTATATAATTCACTTCTCCAATTGTC
CCTCATATCTCCTCCTCCAGGTCTGAAGATCAGCGGCCGGCCGCTTGCTGTGCGGTGGTCTTACTTTTGT
TTTGCTCTTCCTCTATCTTGTCTAAAGCTTCCTTGGTGTCTTTTATCTCTATCCTTTGATGCACACAATA
GAGGGTTGCTACTGTATTATATAATGATCTAAGTTCTTCTGATCCTGTCTGAAGGGATGGTTGTAGCTGT
CCCAGTATTTGTCTACAGCCTTCTGATGTTTCTAACAGGCCAGGATTAACTGCGAATCGTTCTAGCTCCC
TGCTTGCCCATACTATATGTTTTAATTTATATTTTTTCTTTCCCCCTGGCCTTAACCGAATTTTTTCCCA
TCGCGATCTAATTCTCCCCCGCTTAATACTGACGCTCTCGCACCCATCTCTCTCCTTCTAGCCTCCGCTA
GTCAAAATTTTTGGCGTACTCACCAGTCGCCGCCCCTCGCCTCTTGCCGTGCGCGCTTCAGCAAGCCGAG
TCCTGCGTCGAGAGAGCTCCTCTGGTTTCCCTTTCGCTTTCAAGTCCCTGTTCGGGCGCCACTGCTAGAG
ATTTTCCACACTGACTAAAAGGGTCTGAGGGATCTCTAGTTACCAGAGTCACACAACAGACGGGCACACA
CTACTTGAAGCACTCAAGGCAAGCTTTATTGAGGCTTAAGCAGTGGGTTCCCTAGTTAGCCAGAGAGCTC
CCAGGCTCAGATCTGGTCTAACCAGAGAGACCCAGTACAGGCAAAAAGCAGCTGCTTATATGCAGGATCT
GAGGGCTCGCCACTCCCCAGTCCCGCCCAGGCCACGCCTCCCTGGAAAGTCCCCAGCGGAAAGTCCCTTG
TAGCAAGCTCGATATCAGCAGTTCTTGAAGTACTCCGGATGCAGCTCTCGGGCCACGTGATGAAATGCTA
GGCGGCTGTCAAACCTCCACTCTAACACTTCTCTCTCCGGGTCATCCATCCCATGCAGGCTCACAGGGTG
TAACAAGCTGGTGTTCTCTCCTTTATTGGCCTCTTCTACCTTATCTGGCTCAACTGGTACTAGCTTGTAG
CACCATCCAAAGGTCAGTGGATATCTGACCCCTGGCCCTGGTGTGTAGTTCTGCTAATCAGGGAAGTAGC
CTTGTGTGTGGTAGATCCACAGATCAAGGATATCTTGTCTTCTTTGGGAGTGAATTAGCCCTTCCAACTA
CTAAGTTTGTAGTACATATTTAACAAATACAATTTCTTTAAAATGAAAATAATTCAGAGGAATCACAGGT
TTAGAGTAAATGAAACCACAGGTAATTGGCAGTGGTAATAGGGTATGGGGTGGGAAGTTTGGGATGATTT
TGGTTAGCTTGAGTTATCCAGTTGATCCAGACATGATAAGATACATTGATGAGTTTGGACAAACCACAAC
TAGAATGCAGTGAAAAAAATGCTTTATTTGTGAAATTTGTGATGCTATTGCTTTATTTGTAACCATTATA
AGCTGCAATAAACAAGTTAACAACAACAATTGCATTCATTTTATGTTTCAGGTTCAGGGGGAGGTGTGGG
AGGTTTTTTAAAGCAAGTAAAACCTCTACAAATGTGGTATGGCTGATTATGATCTCTAGTCAAGGCACTA
TACATCAAATATTCCTTATTAACCCCTTTACAAATTAAAAAGCTAAAGGTACACAATTTTTGAGCATAGT
TATTAATAGCAGACACTCTATGCCTGTGTGGAGTAAGAAAAAACAGTATGTTATGATTATAACTGTTATG
CCTACTTATAAAGGTTACAGAATATTTTTCCATAATTTTCTTGTATAGCAGTGCAGCTTTTTCCTTTGTG
GTGTAAATAGCAAAGCAAGCAAGAGTTCTATTACTAAACACAGCATGACTCAAAAAACTTAGCAATTCTG
AAGGAAAGTCCTTGGGGTCTTCTACCTTTCTCTTCTTTTTTGGAGGAGTAGAATGTTGAGAGTCAGCAGT
AGCCTCATCATCACTAGATGGCATTTCTTCTGAGCAAAACAGGTTTTCCTCATTAAAGGCATTCCACCAC
TGCTCCCATTCATCAGTTCCATAGGTTGGAATCTAAAATACACAAACAATTAGAATCAGTAGTTTAACAC
ATTATACACTTAAAAATTTTATATTTACCTTAGAGCTTTAAATCTCTGTAGGTAGTTTGTCCAATTATGT
CACACCACAGAAGTAAGGTTCCTTCACAAAGATCCGGGGCCCACTCATAAATCCAGTTGCCGCCACGGTA
GCCAATCACCGTATCGTATAAATCATCGTCGGTACGTTCGGCATCGCTCATCACAATACGTGCCTGGACG
TCGAGGATTTCGCGTGGGTCAATGCCGCGCCAGATCCACATCAGACGGTTAATCATGCGATACCAGTGAG
GGATGGTTTTACCATCAAGGGCCGACTGCACAGGCGGTTGTGCGCCGTGATTAAAGCGGCGGACTAGCGT
CGAGGTTTCAGGATGTTTAAAGCGGGGTTTGAACAGGGTTTCGCTCAGGTTTGCCTGTGTCATGGATGCA
GCCTCCAGAATACTTACTGGAAACTATTGTAACCCGCCTGAAGTTAAAAAGAACAACGCCCGGCAGTGCC
AGGCGTTGAAAAGATTAGCGACCGGAGATTGGCGGGACGAATACGACGCCCATATCCCACGGCTGTTCAA
TCCAGGTATCTTGCGGGATATCAACAACATAGTCATCAACCAGCGGACGACCAGCCGGTTTTGCGAAGAT
GGTGACAAAGTGCGCTTTTGGATACATTTCACGAATCGCAACCGCAGTACCACCGGTATCCACCAGGTCA
TCAATAACGATGAAGCCTTCGCCATCGCCTTCTGCGCGTTTCAGCACTTTAAGCTCGCGCTGGTTGTCGT
GATCGTAGCTGGAAATACAAACGGTATCGACATGACGAATACCCAGTTCACGCGCCAGTAACGCACCCGG
TACAGACCGCCACGGCTTACGGCAATAATGCCTTTCCATTGTTCAGAAGGCATCAGTCGGCTTGCGAGTT
TACGTGCATGGATCTGCAACATGTCCCAGGTGACGATGTATTTTTCGCTCATGTGAAGTGTCCCAGCCTG
TTTATCTACGGCTTAAAAAGTGTTCGAGGGGAAAATAGGTTGCGCGAGATTATAGAGATCTGGCGCACTA
AAAACCAGTATTTCACATGAGTCCGCGTCTTTTTACGCACTGCCTCTCCCTGACGCGGGATAAAGTGGTA
TTCTCAAACATATCTCGCAAGCCTGTCTTGTGTCCAAGCTTTTTGCAAAAGCCTAGGCCTCCAAAAAAGC
CTCCTCACTACTTCTGGAATAGCTCAGAGGCCGAGGCGGCCTCGGCCTCTGCATAAATAAAAAAAATTAG
TCAGCCATGGGGCGGAGAATGGGCGGAACTGGGCGGAGTTAGGGGCGGGATGGGCGGAGTTAGGGGCGGG
ACTATGGTTGCTGACTAATTGAGATGCATGCTTTGCATACTTCTGCCTGCTGGGGAGCCTGGGGACTTTC
CACACCTGGTTGCTGACTAATTGAGATGCATGCTTTGCATACTTCTGCCTGCTGGGGAGCCTGGGGACTT
TCCACACCCTAACTGACACACATTCCACAGCTGCATTAATGAATCGGCCAACGCGCGGGGAGAGGCGGTT
TGCGTATTGGGCGCTCTTCCGCTTCCTCGCTCACTGACTCGCTGCGCTCGGTCGTTCGGCTGCGGCGAGC
GGTATCAGCTCACTCAAAGGCGGTAATACGGTTATCCACAGAATCAGGGGATAACGCAGGAAAGAACATG
TGAGCAAAAGGCCAGCAAAAGGCCAGGAACCGTAAAAAGGCCGCGTTGCTGGCGTTTTTCCATAGGCTCC
GCCCCCCTGACGAGCATCACAAAAATCGACGCTCAAGTCAGAGGTGGCGAAACCCGACAGGACTATAAAG
ATACCAGGCGTTTCCCCCTGGAAGCTCCCTCGTGCGCTCTCCTGTTCCGACCCTGCCGCTTACCGGATAC
CTGTCCGCCTTTCTCCCTTCGGGAAGCGTGGCGCTTTCTCATAGCTCACGCTGTAGGTATCTCAGTTCGG
TGTAGGTCGTTCGCTCCAAGCTGGGCTGTGTGCACGAACCCCCCGTTCAGCCCGACCGCTGCGCCTTATC
CGGTAACTATCGTCTTGAGTCCAACCCGGTAAGACACGACTTATCGCCACTGGCAGCAGCCACTGGTAAC
AGGATTAGCAGAGCGAGGTATGTAGGCGGTGCTACAGAGTTCTTGAAGTGGTGGCCTAACTACGGCTACA
CTAGAAGAACAGTATTTGGTATCTGCGCTCTGCTGAAGCCAGTTACCTTCGGAAAAAGAGTTGGTAGCTC
TTGATCCGGCAAACAAACCACCGCTGGTAGCGGTGGTTTTTTTGTTTGCAAGCAGCAGATTACGCGCAGA
AAAAAAGGATCTCAAGAAGATCCTTTGATCTTTTCTACGGGGTCTGACGCTCAGTGGAACGAAAACTCAC
GTTAAGGGATTTTGGTCATGAGATTATCAAAAAGGATCTTCACCTAGATCCTTTTAAATTAAAAATGAAG
TTTTAAATCAATCTAAAGTATATATGAGTAAACTTGGTCTGACAGTTACCAATGCTTAATCAGTGAGGCA
CCTATCTCAGCGATCTGTCTATTTCGTTCATCCATAGTTGCCTGACTCCCCGTCGTGTAGATAACTACGA
TACGGGAGGGCTTACCATCTGGCCCCAGTGCTGCAATGATACCGCGAGACCCACGCTCACCGGCTCCAGA
TTTATCAGCAATAAACCAGCCAGCCGGAAGGGCCGAGCGCAGAAGTGGTCCTGCAACTTTATCCGCCTCC
ATCCAGTCTATTAATTGTTGCCGGGAAGCTAGAGTAAGTAGTTCGCCAGTTAATAGTTTGCGCAACGTTG
TTGCCATTGCTACAGGCATCGTGGTGTCACGCTCGTCGTTTGGTATGGCTTCATTCAGCTCCGGTTCCCA
ACGATCAAGGCGAGTTACATGATCCCCCATGTTGTGCAAAAAAGCGGTTAGCTCCTTCGGTCCTCCGATC
GTTGTCAGAAGTAAGTTGGCCGCAGTGTTATCACTCATGGTTATGGCAGCACTGCATAATTCTCTTACTG
TCATGCCATCCGTAAGATGCTTTTCTGTGACTGGTGAGTACTCAACCAAGTCATTCTGAGAATAGTGTAT
GCGGCGACCGAGTTGCTC
Features (pLannotate 1.2.2; 35 found; start..end, strand, type, name):
    259..363     -  promoter       AmpR promoter: bla
    458..493     +  CDS            rop (fragment): Rop protein, which maintains plasmids at low copy number; rop
    595..643     +  misc_feature   bom (fragment): basis of mobility region from pBR322
    644..923     -  CDS            TcR (fragment): tetracycline efflux protein; tet; confers resistance to tetracycline
   1151..1169    +  promoter       SP6 promoter: promoter for bacteriophage SP6 RNA polymerase
   1194..1427    -  LTR            3' LTR (ΔU3): self-inactivating 3' long terminal repeat (LTR) from HIV-1
   1429..1497    -  CDS            nef (fragment): NEF_HV1Z2 - Experimental evidence at protein level: Swiss-Prot protein existence level 1. Extracellular Nef protein targets CD4(+) T-lymphocytes for apoptosis by interacting with CXCR4 surface receptors. From Human immunodeficiency virus type 1 group M subtype D (isolate Z2/CDC-Z34) (HIV-1).
   1522..2121    -  CDS            PuroR: puromycin N-acetyltransferase; pac from Streptomyces alboniger; confers resistance to puromycin
   2142..2641    -  promoter       PGK promoter: mouse phosphoglycerate kinase 1 promoter
   2654..3155    -  misc_feature   WPRE (fragment): woodchuck hepatitis virus posttranscriptional regulatory element
   3155..3173    -  misc_feature   MCS (fragment): pBluescript multiple cloning site
   3174..3196    -  misc_feature   MCS (fragment): pUC18/19 multiple cloning site
   3218..3472    -  CDS            TRIM21 (fragment): RO52_HUMAN - Also known as RNF81, RO52, SSA1. Experimental evidence at protein level: Swiss-Prot protein existence level 1. E3 ubiquitin-protein ligase whose activity is dependent on E2 enzymes, UBE2D1, UBE2D2, UBE2E1 and UBE2E2. Forms a ubiquitin ligase complex in cooperation with the E2 UBE2D2 that is used not only for the ubiquitination of USP4 and IKBKB but also for its self-ubiquitination. Component of cullin-RING-based SCF (SKP1-CUL1-F-box protein) E3 ubiquitin-protein ligase complexes such as SCF(SKP2)-like complexes. A TRIM21-containing SCF(SKP2)-like complex is shown to mediate ubiqui
   3500..4648    -  CDS            MAPT (fragment): TAU_SPECI - Experimental evidence at protein level: Swiss-Prot protein existence level 1. Promotes microtubule assembly and stability, and might be involved in the establishment and maintenance of neuronal polarity. The C-terminus binds axonal microtubules while the N-terminus binds neural plasma membrane components, suggesting that tau functions as a linker protein between both. Axonal polarity is predetermined by tau localization (in the neuronal cell) in the domain of the cell body defined by the centrosome. The short isoforms allow plasticity of the cytoskeleton whereas the longer isoforms
   4690..5097    -  promoter       SFFV promoter: spleen focus-forming virus long terminal repeat (LTR) promoter
   5181..5213    +  misc_feature   MCS (fragment): pBluescript multiple cloning site
   5250..5367    -  misc_feature   cPPT/CTS: central polypurine tract and central termination sequence of HIV-1
   5404..5504    -  CDS            Rev (fragment): human immunodeficiency virus 1 (HIV-1) Rev protein; rev; enhances nuclear export of unspliced and incompletely spliced viral mRNAs
   5881..6114    -  misc_feature   RRE: The Rev response element (RRE) of HIV-1 allows for Rev-dependent mRNA export from the nucleus to the cytoplasm.
   6289..6627    -  CDS            HIV-1 gag (fragment): gag protein from human immunodeficiency virus 1; gag
   6611..6736    -  misc_feature   HIV-1 Ψ: packaging signal of human immunodeficiency virus type 1
   6783..7040    -  LTR            5' LTR (truncated): truncated 5' long terminal repeat (LTR) from HIV-1
   7088..7417    -  CDS            nef (fragment): NEF_HV1BR - Experimental evidence at protein level: Swiss-Prot protein existence level 1. Extracellular Nef protein targets CD4(+) T-lymphocytes for apoptosis by interacting with CXCR4 surface receptors (PubMed:14990729). From Human immunodeficiency virus type 1 group M subtype B (isolate BRU/LAI) (HIV-1).
   7584..7718    -  polyA_signal   SV40 poly(A) signal: SV40 polyadenylation signal
   7741..7824    -  CDS            large T antigen (fragment): large T antigen from SV40 (simian virus 40)
   8143..8163    -  CDS            SV40 NLS: nuclear localization signal of SV40 (simian virus 40) large T antigen
   8293..8358    -  intron         small t intron: SV40 (simian virus 40) small t antigen intron
   8360..8434    -  CDS            small t antigen (fragment): SV40 (simian virus 40) small t antigen
   8438..8743    -  CDS            frsA (fragment): FRSA_ECOLI - Also known as yafA. Experimental evidence at protein level: Swiss-Prot protein existence level 1. Catalyzes the hydrolysis of esters (PubMed:15808744). Displays esterase activity toward pNP-butyrate (PubMed:15808744). May stimulate mixed-acid fermentation by acting as a fermentation/respiration switch that down-regulates respiration and up- regulates fermentation rates (PubMed:15169777). From Escherichia coli (strain K12).
   8838..9173    -  CDS            gpt (fragment): XGPT_ECOLI - Also known as gpp, gxu. Experimental evidence at protein level: Swiss-Prot protein existence level 1. Purine salvage pathway enzyme that catalyzes the transfer of the ribosyl-5-phosphate group from 5-phospho-alpha-D-ribose 1- diphosphate (PRPP) to the N9 position of the 6-oxopurines guanine and xanthine to form the corresponding ribonucleotides GMP (guanosine 5'- monophosphate) and XMP (xanthosine 5'-monophosphate), with the release of PPi. To a lesser extent, also acts on hypoxanthine (PubMed:9100006, PubMed:3886014). Does not ribophosphorylate adenine (PubMed:3886014). From Esch
   9173..9292    -  CDS            gpt (fragment): XGPT_ECOLI - Also known as gpp, gxu. Experimental evidence at protein level: Swiss-Prot protein existence level 1. Purine salvage pathway enzyme that catalyzes the transfer of the ribosyl-5-phosphate group from 5-phospho-alpha-D-ribose 1- diphosphate (PRPP) to the N9 position of the 6-oxopurines guanine and xanthine to form the corresponding ribonucleotides GMP (guanosine 5'- monophosphate) and XMP (xanthosine 5'-monophosphate), with the release of PPi. To a lesser extent, also acts on hypoxanthine (PubMed:9100006, PubMed:3886014). Does not ribophosphorylate adenine (PubMed:3886014). From Esch
   9492..9821    -  promoter       SV40 promoter: SV40 enhancer and early promoter
   9828..9884    -  CDS            lacI (fragment): lac repressor; lacI; The lac repressor binds to the lac operator to inhibit transcription in E. coli. This inhibition can be relieved by adding lactose or isopropyl-β-D-thiogalactopyranoside (IPTG).
  10067..10655   -  rep_origin     ori: high-copy-number ColE1/pMB1/pBR322/pUC origin of replication
  10826..258     -  CDS            AmpR (across the origin): β-lactamase; bla; confers resistance to ampicillin, carbenicillin, and related antibiotics
