[The description below was written by a language model from this plasmid's Addgene catalogue record and pLannotate feature annotations shown in this document.]
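Description:
pSMPPv2-Tau-RING (M72E/I18R) is an HIV-1-based lentiviral transfer plasmid built on the pSMPP backbone for expressing a tau–TRIM21 RING fusion protein in mammalian cells. It is propagated in E. coli through a ColE1/pUC-type origin and selected with ampicillin via the β-lactamase gene. The viral cassette carries a truncated 5' LTR, the Ψ packaging signal with a partial gag sequence, the Rev response element for Rev-dependent nuclear export of the genomic RNA, the cPPT/CTS, and a ΔU3 self-inactivating 3' LTR, so the integrated provirus lacks LTR promoter activity. The backbone outside the LTRs retains older vector remnants, including an SV40 promoter upstream of gpt gene fragments with SV40 small t intron and polyadenylation sequences, as well as fragments of rop, bom and the tetracycline resistance gene; these appear to be carry-over rather than functional payload.

Within the provirus, the spleen focus-forming virus (SFFV) promoter drives an open reading frame in which tau (MAPT) is followed by a short fragment of human TRIM21 corresponding to its RING domain, the E3 ubiquitin ligase module. According to the record, the RING carries the I18R and M72E substitutions. The record does not state their effect, nor the tau isoform or any other variants in it. A WPRE fragment lies downstream of the fusion to enhance transcript expression, followed by a mouse PGK promoter driving puromycin N-acetyltransferase, allowing selection of transduced cells. The associated publication concerns co-opting templated aggregation to degrade pathogenic tau assemblies, so this plasmid supplies the RING-mutant version of the Tau-RING construct for that kind of study.
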