Addgene plasmid #233690: pSMPPv2-Tau-RING (M72E/I18R)
Purpose: Expression of Tau-RING I18R-M72E mutant in mammalian cells
Depositing lab: Leo James. Depositing organization: MRC Laboratory of Molecular Biology. Publication: Co-opting templated aggregation to degrade pathogenic tau assemblies and improve motor function. Miller LVC, Papa G, Vaysburd M, Cheng S, Sweeney PW, Smith A, Franco C, Katsinelos T, Huang M, Sanford SAI, Benn J, Farnsworth J, Higginson K, Joyner H, McEwan WA, James LC. Cell. 2024 Oct 17;187(21):5967-5980.e17. doi: 10.1016/j.cell.2024.08.024. Epub 2024 Sep 13. PubMed 39276772.
Backbone
  Vector backbone: pSMPP
  Vector type: Mammalian Expression, Lentiviral
Growth in bacteria
  Bacterial resistance: Ampicillin, 100 μg/mL
  Growth temperature: 37°C
  Growth strain: NEB Stable
  Copy number: Unknown
Gene/Insert
  Gene/Insert name: Tau protein fused to TRIM21 RING domain carrying M72E/I18R mutations
Terms and licenses: Academic/Nonprofit Terms; Industry Terms: Not Available to Industry
How to cite: pSMPPv2-Tau-RING (M72E/I18R) was a gift from Leo James (Addgene plasmid # 233690 ; http://n2t.net/addgene:233690 ; RRID:Addgene_233690)
